Addgene plasmid #108526: pAJM.474
Purpose: LuxR + PLuxB-YFP Reporter. OC6 sensor for use in non-Marionette strain.
Depositing lab: Christopher Voigt. Depositing organization: Massachusetts Institute of Technology. Publication: Escherichia coli "Marionette" strains with 12 highly optimized small-molecule sensors. Meyer AJ, Segall-Shapiro TH, Glassey E, Zhang J, Voigt CA. Nat Chem Biol. 2018 Nov 26. pii: 10.1038/s41589-018-0168-3. doi: 10.1038/s41589-018-0168-3. PubMed 30478458.
Backbone
  Vector backbone: p15A-Kan
  Vector type: Bacterial Expression
Growth in bacteria
  Bacterial resistance: Kanamycin, 50 μg/mL
  Growth temperature: 37°C
  Growth strain: NEB Stable
  Copy number: Low Copy
Gene/Insert
  Gene/Insert name: LuxR + PLuxB-YFP
  Species: Synthetic
  Mutation: VanR: T49I A111V P179S
  Cloning method: Gibson Cloning
Terms and licenses: Academic/Nonprofit Terms; Industry Terms: Not Available to Industry
Depositor comments: Please visit https://www.biorxiv.org/content/early/2018/04/10/285866 for bioRxiv preprint.
How to cite: pAJM.474 was a gift from Christopher Voigt (Addgene plasmid # 108526 ; http://n2t.net/addgene:108526 ; RRID:Addgene_108526)
