[The description below was written by a language model from this plasmid's Addgene catalogue record and pLannotate feature annotations shown in this document.]
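Description:
pAJM.474 is a bacterial expression plasmid of about 4 kb built on a p15A-Kan backbone. It serves as a self-contained sensor for the acyl-homoserine lactone OC6 in E. coli strains that lack the chromosomally integrated "Marionette" regulator array. It replicates from the p15A origin, which the catalogue entry lists as low copy and the annotation as medium copy. This origin is compatible with ColE1-type plasmids. Selection is by kanamycin through an aph(3')-Ia aminoglycoside phosphotransferase gene. The short annotated fragments of a tet promoter, TcR, bom and RSF ori near the origin appear to be backbone remnants or partial similarity matches rather than functional elements.

The synthetic payload pairs a regulator with a reporter. LuxR, the Aliivibrio fischeri transcriptional activator that binds the OC6 (3-oxohexanoyl-homoserine lactone) autoinducer, is expressed from a lacI promoter fragment, presumably constitutively. The output is a YFP coding sequence (annotated as EYFP) placed under the LuxR-responsive PLuxB promoter. The feature table does not annotate PLuxB itself, so its presence rests on the catalogue description. A hammerhead ribozyme from the tobacco ringspot virus satellite RNA lies just upstream of YFP. Such ribozymes are commonly used as insulators: they cleave off the promoter-derived 5' leader, making translation of the reporter independent of promoter context. Adding OC6 should therefore activate LuxR and produce a fluorescence readout.

The record lists three substitutions (T49I, A111V, P179S) under the name "VanR". No VanR gene is annotated or described for this plasmid, so it is unclear whether these changes actually belong to LuxR or were entered in error. The plasmid is used to characterise the OC6 sensor's response or to deploy it in ordinary, non-Marionette hosts.
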