Features (pLannotate 1.2.2; 11 found; start..end, strand, type, name):
      1..50      +  misc_RNA       sTRSV HHRz: hammerhead ribozyme from the tobacco ringspot virus satellite RNA (Khvorova et al., 2003)
    100..819     +  CDS            EYFP: enhanced YFP mammalian codon-optimized
    893..966     +  promoter       lacI promoter (fragment): lacI
    967..1716    +  CDS            luxR: LUXR_ALIFS - Experimental evidence at protein level: Swiss-Prot protein existence level 1. Transcriptional activator of the bioluminescence operon. Binds to the OHHL autoinducer. From Aliivibrio fischeri (Vibrio fischeri).
   1821..1839    -  promoter       tet promoter (fragment): E. coli promoter for tetracycline efflux protein gene
   1849..1969    +  CDS            TcR (fragment): tetracycline efflux protein; tet; confers resistance to tetracycline
   1988..2010    -  rep_origin     RSF ori (fragment): Plasmids containing the RSF 1030 origin of replication can be propagated in E. coli cells that contain additional plasmids with compatible origins.
   2027..2053    +  misc_feature   bom (fragment): basis of mobility region from pBR322
   2152..2207    -  rep_origin     RSF ori (fragment): Plasmids containing the RSF 1030 origin of replication can be propagated in E. coli cells that contain additional plasmids with compatible origins.
   2295..2840    -  rep_origin     p15A ori: Plasmids containing the medium-copy-number p15A origin of replication can be propagated in E. coli cells that contain a second plasmid with the ColE1 origin.
   2929..3744    -  CDS            KanR: aminoglycoside phosphotransferase; aph(3')-Ia; confers resistance to kanamycin in bacteria or G418 (Geneticin®) in eukaryotes
>Addgene plasmid #108526 | pAJM.474 | addgene full sequence | sequence record 210299 | Addgene NGS Result
CTGTCACCGGATGTGCTTTCCGGTCTGATGAGTCCGTGAGGACGAAACAGCCTCTACAAATAATTTTGTT
TAATACTAGAGAAAGAGGGGAAATACTAGATGGTGAGCAAGGGCGAGGAGCTGTTCACCGGGGTGGTGCC
CATCCTGGTCGAGCTGGACGGCGACGTAAACGGCCACAAGTTCAGCGTGTCCGGCGAGGGCGAGGGCGAT
GCCACCTACGGCAAGCTGACCCTGAAGTTCATCTGCACCACAGGCAAGCTGCCCGTGCCCTGGCCCACCC
TCGTGACCACCTTCGGCTACGGCCTGCAATGCTTCGCCCGCTACCCCGACCACATGAAGCTGCACGACTT
CTTCAAGTCCGCCATGCCCGAAGGCTACGTCCAGGAGCGCACCATCTTCTTCAAGGACGACGGCAACTAC
AAGACCCGCGCCGAGGTGAAGTTCGAGGGCGACACCCTGGTGAACCGCATCGAGCTGAAGGGCATCGACT
TCAAGGAGGACGGCAACATCCTGGGGCACAAGCTGGAGTACAACTACAACAGCCACAACGTCTATATCAT
GGCCGACAAGCAGAAGAACGGCATCAAGGTGAACTTCAAGATCCGCCACAACATCGAGGACGGCAGCGTG
CAGCTCGCCGACCACTACCAGCAGAACACCCCAATCGGCGACGGCCCCGTGCTGCTGCCCGACAACCACT
ACCTTAGCTACCAGTCCGCCCTGAGCAAAGACCCCAACGAGAAGCGCGATCACATGGTCCTGCTGGAGTT
CGTGACCGCCGCCGGGATCACTCTCGGCATGGACGAGCTGTACAAGTAACTCGGTACCAAATTCCAGAAA
AGAGGCCTCCCGAAAGGGGGGCCTTTTTTCGTTTTGGTCCAATGGCGGCGCGCCATCGAATGGCGCAAAA
CCTTTCGCGGTATGGCATGATAGCGCCCGGAAGAGAGTCAATTCAGGGTGGTGAATATGAAAAACATAAA
TGCCGACGACACATACAGAATAATTAATAAAATTAAAGCTTGTAGAAGCAATAATGATATTAATCAATGC
TTATCTGATATGACTAAAATGGTACATTGTGAATATTATTTACTCGCGATCATTTATCCTCATTCTATGG
TTAAATCTGATATTTCAATCCTAGATAATTACCCTAAAAAATGGAGGCAATATTATGATGACGCTAATTT
AATAAAATATGATCCTATAGTAGATTATTCTAACTCCAATCATTCACCAATTAATTGGAATATATTTGAA
AACAATGCTGTAAATAAAAAATCTCCAAATGTAATTAAAGAAGCGAAAACATCAGGTCTTATCACTGGGT
TTAGTTTCCCTATTCATACGGCTAACAATGGCTTCGGAATGCTTAGTTTTGCACATTCAGAAAAAGACAA
CTATATAGATAGTTTATTTTTACATGCGTGTATGAACATACCATTAATTGTTCCTTCTCTAGTTGATAAT
TATCGAAAAATAAATATAGCAAATAATAAATCAAACAACGATTTAACCAAAAGAGAAAAAGAATGTTTAG
CGTGGGCATGCGAAGGAAAAAGCTCTTGGGATATTTCAAAAATATTAGGTTGCAGTGAGCGTACTGTCAC
TTTCCATTTAACCAATGCGCAAATGAAACTCAATACAACAAACCGCTGCCAAAGTATTTCTAAAGCAATT
TTAACAGGAGCAATTGATTGCCCATACTTTAAAAATTGATAAGGATCCTAATTGGTAACGAATCAGACAA
TTGACGGCTCGAGGGAGTAGCATAGGGTTTGCAGAATCCCTGCTTCGTCCATTTGACAGGCACATTATGC
ATCGATGATAAGCTGTCAAACATGAGCAGATCCTCTACGCCGGACGCATCGTGGCCGGCATCACCGGCGC
CACAGGTGCGGTTGCTGGCGCCTATATCGCCGACATCACCGATGGGGAAGATCGGGCTCGCCACTTCGGG
CTCATGAGCAAATATTTTATCTGAGGTGCTTCCTCGCTCACTGACTCGCTGCACGAGGCAGACCTCAGCG
CTAGCGGAGTGTATACTGGCTTACTATGTTGGCACTGATGAGGGTGTCAGTGAAGTGCTTCATGTGGCAG
GAGAAAAAAGGCTGCACCGGTGCGTCAGCAGAATATGTGATACAGGATATATTCCGCTTCCTCGCTCACT
GACTCGCTACGCTCGGTCGTTCGACTGCGGCGAGCGGAAATGGCTTACGAACGGGGCGGAGATTTCCTGG
AAGATGCCAGGAAGATACTTAACAGGGAAGTGAGAGGGCCGCGGCAAAGCCGTTTTTCCATAGGCTCCGC
CCCCCTGACAAGCATCACGAAATCTGACGCTCAAATCAGTGGTGGCGAAACCCGACAGGACTATAAAGAT
ACCAGGCGTTTCCCCCTGGCGGCTCCCTCGTGCGCTCTCCTGTTCCTGCCTTTCGGTTTACCGGTGTCAT
TCCGCTGTTATGGCCGCGTTTGTCTCATTCCACGCCTGACACTCAGTTCCGGGTAGGCAGTTCGCTCCAA
GCTGGACTGTATGCACGAACCCCCCGTTCAGTCCGACCGCTGCGCCTTATCCGGTAACTATCGTCTTGAG
TCCAACCCGGAAAGACATGCAAAAGCACCACTGGCAGCAGCCACTGGTAATTGATTTAGAGGAGTTAGTC
TTGAAGTCATGCGCCGGTTAAGGCTAAACTGAAAGGACAAGTTTTGGTGACTGCGCTCCTCCAAGCCAGT
TACCTCGGTTCAAAGAGTTGGTAGCTCAGAGAACCTTCGAAAAACCGCCCTGCAAGGCGGTTTTTTCGTT
TTCAGAGCAAGAGATTACGCGCAGACCAAAACGATCTCAAGAAGATCATCTTATTAAGGGGTCTGACGCT
CAGTGGAACGAAAAATCAATCTAAAGTATATATGAGTAAACTTGGTCTGACAGTTACCTTAGAAAAACTC
ATCGAGCATCAAATGAAACTGCAATTTATTCATATCAGGATTATCAATACCATATTTTTGAAAAAGCCGT
TTCTGTAATGAAGGAGAAAACTCACCGAGGCAGTTCCATAGGATGGCAAGATCCTGGTATCGGTCTGCGA
TTCCGACTCGTCCAACATCAATACAACCTATTAATTTCCCCTCGTCAAAAATAAGGTTATCAAGTGAGAA
ATCACCATGAGTGACGACTGAATCCGGTGAGAATGGCAAAAGCTTATGCATTTCTTTCCAGACTTGTTCA
ACAGGCCAGCCATTACGCTCGTCATCAAAATCACTCGCATCAACCAAACCGTTATTCATTCGTGATTGCG
CCTGAGCGAGACGAAATACGCGATCGCTGTTAAAAGGACAATTACAAACAGGAATCGAATGCAACCGGCG
CAGGAACACTGCCAGCGCATCAACAATATTTTCACCTGAATCAGGATATTCTTCTAATACCTGGAATGCT
GTTTTCCCGGGGATCGCAGTGGTGAGTAACCATGCATCATCAGGAGTACGGATAAAATGCTTGATGGTCG
GAAGAGGCATAAATTCCGTCAGCCAGTTTAGTCTGACCATCTCATCTGTAACATCATTGGCAACGCTACC
TTTGCCATGTTTCAGAAACAACTCTGGCGCATCGGGCTTCCCATACAATCGATAGATTGTCGCACCTGAT
TGCCCGACATTATCGCGAGCCCATTTATACCCATATAAATCAGCATCCATGTTGGAATTTAATCGCGGCC
TGGAGCAAGACGTTTCCCGTTGAATATGGCTCATAACACCCCTTGTATTACTGTTTATGTAAGCAGACAG
TTTTATTGTTCATGATGATATATTTTTATCTTGTGCAATGTACATCAGAGATTTTGAGACACAACCAATT
ATTGAAGGCCTCCCTAACGGGGGGCCTTTTTTTGTTTCTGGTCTCCCGCTTAACGATCGTTGGCTGACCT
GTAGGATCGTACAGGTTTACGCAAGAAAATGGTTTGTTACAGTCGAATAAAAG
